Addgene plasmid #101847: rpaA-
Purpose: deletes rpaA
Depositing lab: Erin O'Shea. Depositing organization: Harvard University. Publication: Switching of metabolic programs in response to light availability is an essential function of the cyanobacterial circadian output pathway. Puszynska AM, O'Shea EK. Elife. 2017 Apr 21;6. pii: e23210. doi: 10.7554/eLife.23210. PubMed 28430105.
Backbone
  Vector backbone: puc18
  Backbone size w/o insert (bp): 2680
  Total vector size (bp): 5680
  Vector type: Cloning vector
Growth in bacteria
  Bacterial resistance: Gentamicin, 10 μg/mL
  Growth temperature: 37°C
  Growth strain: DH5alpha
  Copy number: Unknown
Gene/Insert
  Gene/Insert name: gentamicin resistance casette replacing rpaA
  Insert size (bp): 3000
  Cloning method: Unknown
  Sequencing primers: 5′ -; 3′ -
Resource information
  A portion of this plasmid was derived from a plasmid made by: Joseph Markson
Terms and licenses: Academic/Nonprofit Terms; Industry Terms: Not Available to Industry
Depositor comments: Region knocked out is same as in Takai et al PNAS 2006.
How to cite: rpaA- was a gift from Erin O'Shea (Addgene plasmid # 101847 ; http://n2t.net/addgene:101847 ; RRID:Addgene_101847)
