[The description below was written by a language model from this plasmid's Addgene catalogue record and pLannotate feature annotations shown in this document.]
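Description:
rpaA- is a pUC18-based cloning plasmid built as a gene-replacement (knockout) construct for rpaA, which the associated publication places in the cyanobacterial circadian output pathway. The record does not name the target species or strain. It replicates in E. coli from the high-copy ColE1/pUC origin and is selected with gentamicin. The feature table also shows an intact AmpR promoter and β-lactamase gene retained from the backbone, along with the usual pUC remnants: CAP binding site, lac promoter and operator, and a lacZα coding region split into fragments by the insertion, plus small bom, rop and lacI fragments.

The payload is described as a gentamicin resistance cassette replacing rpaA. In the annotation this appears as the aacC1 gentamicin acetyltransferase gene (GmR) preceded by the class 1 integron Pc promoter, which lies within an adjoining integron-derived open reading frame. Long unannotated stretches sit on either side of the cassette. One of them contains a short fragment resembling a cyanobacterial thymidylate kinase gene (tmk). These stretches are most plausibly the chromosomal sequences that flank rpaA and serve as homology arms, though the record does not define them explicitly. A plasmid with this layout has no annotated cyanobacterial origin, so it would be expected to deliver the marker by double homologous recombination, swapping the rpaA locus for the resistance gene and allowing deletion mutants to be selected on gentamicin. The depositor notes that the deleted region matches that of a previously published rpaA knockout.

The catalogue lists a total size of 5,680 bp with a 3,000 bp insert, whereas the sequenced record is 6,649 nt. The insert therefore appears to be larger than stated.
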