Features (pLannotate 1.2.2; 15 found; start..end, strand, type, name):
    138..527     +  CDS            YPR2_ECOLX (sequence partly withheld): Protein predicted: Swiss-Prot protein existence level 4. From Escherichia coli.
    505..533     +  promoter       Pc promoter: intI1 (promoter lies within the coding sequence); class 1 integron promoter
    722..1255    +  CDS            GmR: gentamycin acetyltransferase; aacC1; confers resistance to gentamycin
   2625..2735    -  CDS            tmk (fragment): KTHY_SYNJA - Protein inferred from homology: Swiss-Prot protein existence level 3. Phosphorylation of dTMP to form dTDP in both de novo and salvage pathways of dTTP synthesis. From Synechococcus sp. (strain JA-3-3Ab) (Cyanobacteria bacterium Yellowstone A-Prime).
   2761..2915    +  CDS            lacZα (fragment): LacZα fragment of β-galactosidase; lacZ fragment
   2921..3020    -  misc_feature   bom (fragment): basis of mobility region from pBR322
   3122..3157    -  CDS            rop (fragment): Rop protein, which maintains plasmids at low copy number; rop
   3252..3356    +  promoter       AmpR promoter: bla
   3357..4217    +  CDS            AmpR: β-lactamase; bla; confers resistance to ampicillin, carbenicillin, and related antibiotics
   4388..4976    +  rep_origin     ori: high-copy-number ColE1/pMB1/pBR322/pUC origin of replication
   5159..5251    +  CDS            lacI (fragment): lac repressor; lacI; The lac repressor binds to the lac operator to inhibit transcription in E. coli. This inhibition can be relieved by adding lactose or isopropyl-β-D-thiogalactopyranoside (IPTG).
   5264..5285    +  protein_bind   CAP binding site: CAP binding activates transcription in the presence of cAMP. E. coli catabolite activator protein
   5300..5330    +  promoter       lac promoter: promoter for the E. coli lac operon
   5338..5354    +  protein_bind   lac operator: The lac repressor binds to the lac operator to inhibit transcription in E. coli. This inhibition can be relieved by adding lactose or isopropyl-β-D-thiogalactopyranoside (IPTG). lac repressor encoded by lacI
   6580..18      -  CDS            lacZα (fragment) (across the origin): LacZα fragment of β-galactosidase; lacZ fragment
>Addgene plasmid #101847 | rpaA- | addgene full sequence | sequence record 197032 | Addgene NGS Result
GTAAAACGACGGCCAGTGCCAAGCTTTCGCGAGCTCGAGATCTAGATCTGCTCGCGCAGGCTGGGTGCCA
AGCTCTCGGGTAACATCAAGGCCCGATCCTTGGAGCCCTTGCCCTCCCGCACGATGATCGT
[255 nt withheld, positions 132-386]
CGTGGAGACCGAAACCTTGCGCTCGTTCGCCAGCCAGGACAGAAATGCCTCGACTTCGCTGCTGCCCAAG
GTTGCCGGGTGACGCACACCGTGGAAACGGATGAAGGCACGAACCCAGTTGACATAAGCCTGTTCGGTTC
GTAAACTGTAATGCAAGTAGCGTATGCGCTCACGCAACTGGTCCAGAACCTTGACCGAACGCAGCGGTGG
TAACGGCGCAGTGGCGGTTTTCATGGCTTGTTATGACTGTTTTTTTGTACAGTCTATGCCTCGGGCATCC
AAGCAGCAAGCGCGTTACGCCGTGGGTCGATGTTTGATGTTATGGAGCAGCAACGATGTTACGCAGCAGC
AACGATGTTACGCAGCAGGGCAGTCGCCCTAAAACAAAGTTAGGTGGCTCAAGTATGGGCATCATTCGCA
CATGTAGGCTCGGCCCTGACCAAGTCAAATCCATGCGGGCTGCTCTTGATCTTTTCGGTCGTGAGTTCGG
AGACGTAGCCACCTACTCCCAACATCAGCCGGACTCCGATTACCTCGGGAACTTGCTCCGTAGTAAGACA
TTCATCGCGCTTGCTGCCTTCGACCAAGAAGCGGTTGTTGGCGCTCTCGCGGCTTACGTTCTGCCCAAGT
TTGAGCAGCCGCGTAGTGAGATCTATATCTATGATCTCGCAGTCTCCGGCGAGCACCGGAGGCAGGGCAT
TGCCACCGCGCTCATCAATCTCCTCAAGCATGAGGCCAACGCGCTTGGTGCTTATGTGATCTACGTGCAA
GCAGATTACGGTGACGATCCCGCAGTGGCTCTCTATACAAAGTTGGGCATACGGGAAGAAGTGATGCACT
TTGATATCGACCCAAGTACCGCCACCTAACAATTCGTTCAAGCCGAGATCGGCTTCCCGGCCGCGGAGTT
GTTCGGTAAATTGTCACAACGCCGCGGCCGCAAAGCGCTCCGGCTTAACTCAGGCGTTAGTCCCATCACC
CGCTTTATGCGCGCAGCCACTTATTTCAGCGCTCCGCCCTGTTCCAAAGGCTTTCTAGCCTTTTGGGCCT
CCAGCGCTTGTGCAGCAAGCGCCACCAGCTATCCTTCTTGCAGCGCTGCGCCGCTTTCGTGGTCCAGCGG
TTTTTCTTGGGCTGCGCCCTTCTTCAAGGCCGGGCGCTCCCTTTTGGCCTTCGGGTCTAACTCTGCGGTC
AAGCGGACCCGCATTCTGCGGGCCGCTTACCTTGGCCGTTAGACATCATGAGGGTAGCGGTGACTCGATG
AATTCCCATCGGAACTCCACCAACACGCCGATCAGTTTCCTTCGGCGTCCTGAACCCAAGCACTGAGCAG
CACTTCCCAGACGAGTCGCGGCTGAACAAAGGCTCGCAGTTGTTTCTGTGCCTGTTCGAGCTGGAGCAGT
TGCTGGGACTGCAGCTGTTGCTGGGACCAGCCCTGCTGCTGGAGGTAGCGACAAAGCCAAAGCTGGGCTT
CGACGTCGAGGCCAGCATCGATCGCTTGCGCCAGTTCCAAAGCCACTTGCAAAGAGTTTGGCCGTTGCTG
AAGGCGATCGCGCAATTCTGGCGGGATTGCTTGCAGTTGTTGCCAATGGCTGATAGCTGCTCCTGGACTG
CCTTGAGCTAAGGCCAGAACCGCTGGCGCGTCGAGAATTTCTGTAAAGCCGTGGGTCTGCAAAATTTGCG
CCATCGCCTGCTCAGAAAGGCGATAGAAGGGAATTCGCTGGCAACGAGAAACAAGGGTTGGCAGTAGCAG
CTCAGGACTCGGTGCCATCAGGATAATCGTGGCTTGACCGGGCTCTTCTAGCGTTTTGAGCAACCCATTG
GCTGCCGCCTCAGCCATCGTTTCAGCCTGTTCAATCACCACCAGTGATCGCGGGGCAGCGAGAGGAGGTC
GTGCCAGAAACTGAGTGATTTGGCGAATTTGCTCCAGTCGCACTTGGGGCGGTGTTCGCCGCTGAATTCC
CTGGGCTTGGGCTTGACTTGCAGGAATCAAGGTTCCCTGCTGGGAATAAGTCGGCTCAACCCAGAGCAGA
TCGGGATGATTGCCGCGAGCGACCCGTCCCGACTGATCAGCCAAGAGGAGCGGTGCCCAACAACGGGCAG
CCAGTCCACGACCGGTGCCATCAGGACCAGCAAACAGGTAAGCCGGCGCCAAGCGATCGCGATCGCAGGC
TGCCAGCAGCAACTGAACGGCAAGGTCTTGACCGATGAGCGGCGCAAAGGGATTCATCACCGGGGCCAGC
GCTGTTGCACCACGGCTTGAATACGAGCGGCAACCTGATCAGGATCTCCAGCTGCATCGATGCGAACCAC
CCGATCAGGCTCTGCCGCCGCGATCGCCTGAAATCCTTGACGCAGGGATCCACGTCGAGCTTGGCACTGG
CCGTCGTTTTACAACGTCGTGACTGGGAAAACCCTGGCGTTACCCAACTTAATCGCCTTGCAGCACATCC
CCCTTTCGCCAGCTGGCGTAATAGCGAAGAGGCCCGCACCGATCGCCCTTCCCAACAGTTGCGCAGCCTG
AATGGCGAATGGCGCCTGATGCGGTATTTTCTCCTTACGCATCTGTGCGGTATTTCACACCGCATATGGT
GCACTCTCAGTACAATCTGCTCTGATGCCGCATAGTTAAGCCAGCCCCGACACCCGCCAACACCCGCTGA
CGCGCCCTGACGGGCTTGTCTGCTCCCGGCATCCGCTTACAGACAAGCTGTGACCGTCTCCGGGAGCTGC
ATGTGTCAGAGGTTTTCACCGTCATCACCGAAACGCGCGAGACGAAAGGGCCTCGTGATACGCCTATTTT
TATAGGTTAATGTCATGATAATAATGGTTTCTTAGACGTCAGGTGGCACTTTTCGGGGAAATGTGCGCGG
AACCCCTATTTGTTTATTTTTCTAAATACATTCAAATATGTATCCGCTCATGAGACAATAACCCTGATAA
ATGCTTCAATAATATTGAAAAAGGAAGAGTATGAGTATTCAACATTTCCGTGTCGCCCTTATTCCCTTTT
TTGCGGCATTTTGCCTTCCTGTTTTTGCTCACCCAGAAACGCTGGTGAAAGTAAAAGATGCTGAAGATCA
GTTGGGTGCACGAGTGGGTTACATCGAACTGGATCTCAACAGCGGTAAGATCCTTGAGAGTTTTCGCCCC
GAAGAACGTTTTCCAATGATGAGCACTTTTAAAGTTCTGCTATGTGGCGCGGTATTATCCCGTATTGACG
CCGGGCAAGAGCAACTCGGTCGCCGCATACACTATTCTCAGAATGACTTGGTTGAGTACTCACCAGTCAC
AGAAAAGCATCTTACGGATGGCATGACAGTAAGAGAATTATGCAGTGCTGCCATAACCATGAGTGATAAC
ACTGCGGCCAACTTACTTCTGACAACGATCGGAGGACCGAAGGAGCTAACCGCTTTTTTGCACAACATGG
GGGATCATGTAACTCGCCTTGATCGTTGGGAACCGGAGCTGAATGAAGCCATACCAAACGACGAGCGTGA
CACCACGATGCCTGTAGCAATGGCAACAACGTTGCGCAAACTATTAACTGGCGAACTACTTACTCTAGCT
TCCCGGCAACAATTAATAGACTGGATGGAGGCGGATAAAGTTGCAGGACCACTTCTGCGCTCGGCCCTTC
CGGCTGGCTGGTTTATTGCTGATAAATCTGGAGCCGGTGAGCGTGGGTCTCGCGGTATCATTGCAGCACT
GGGGCCAGATGGTAAGCCCTCCCGTATCGTAGTTATCTACACGACGGGGAGTCAGGCAACTATGGATGAA
CGAAATAGACAGATCGCTGAGATAGGTGCCTCACTGATTAAGCATTGGTAACTGTCAGACCAAGTTTACT
CATATATACTTTAGATTGATTTAAAACTTCATTTTTAATTTAAAAGGATCTAGGTGAAGATCCTTTTTGA
TAATCTCATGACCAAAATCCCTTAACGTGAGTTTTCGTTCCACTGAGCGTCAGACCCCGTAGAAAAGATC
AAAGGATCTTCTTGAGATCCTTTTTTTCTGCGCGTAATCTGCTGCTTGCAAACAAAAAAACCACCGCTAC
CAGCGGTGGTTTGTTTGCCGGATCAAGAGCTACCAACTCTTTTTCCGAAGGTAACTGGCTTCAGCAGAGC
GCAGATACCAAATACTGTTCTTCTAGTGTAGCCGTAGTTAGGCCACCACTTCAAGAACTCTGTAGCACCG
CCTACATACCTCGCTCTGCTAATCCTGTTACCAGTGGCTGCTGCCAGTGGCGATAAGTCGTGTCTTACCG
GGTTGGACTCAAGACGATAGTTACCGGATAAGGCGCAGCGGTCGGGCTGAACGGGGGGTTCGTGCACACA
GCCCAGCTTGGAGCGAACGACCTACACCGAACTGAGATACCTACAGCGTGAGCTATGAGAAAGCGCCACG
CTTCCCGAAGGGAGAAAGGCGGACAGGTATCCGGTAAGCGGCAGGGTCGGAACAGGAGAGCGCACGAGGG
AGCTTCCAGGGGGAAACGCCTGGTATCTTTATAGTCCTGTCGGGTTTCGCCACCTCTGACTTGAGCGTCG
ATTTTTGTGATGCTCGTCAGGGGGGCGGAGCCTATGGAAAAACGCCAGCAACGCGGCCTTTTTACGGTTC
CTGGCCTTTTGCTGGCCTTTTGCTCACATGTTCTTTCCTGCGTTATCCCCTGATTCTGTGGATAACCGTA
TTACCGCCTTTGAGTGAGCTGATACCGCTCGCCGCAGCCGAACGACCGAGCGCAGCGAGTCAGTGAGCGA
GGAAGCGGAAGAGCGCCCAATACGCAAACCGCCTCTCCCCGCGCGTTGGCCGATTCATTAATGCAGCTGG
CACGACAGGTTTCCCGACTGGAAAGCGGGCAGTGAGCGCAACGCAATTAATGTGAGTTAGCTCACTCATT
AGGCACCCCAGGCTTTACACTTTATGCTTCCGGCTCGTATGTTGTGTGGAATTGTGAGCGGATAACAATT
TCACACAGGAAACAGCTATGACATGATTACGAATTCGACGTGGATCCTGGCAACAGGTCAGTCCGGCACT
CCTTGATCAACTGCGATCGCTTTCCCTTGAAGCAGAAGCTGATATTGAAGGTCGACTAGGAAGTATTCCA
GATAACAAGTTGCGCTAGTTGGACTTTATTACAAGCAGTTGCAATCTTCGGACGATTCTGCTGTCGCTGG
TTACCGTAGAACTATTCCTAATGCTTGCTCAATCCCTATGAGTTCACTTGTTGTTGTCGGATTTCCCAAT
TCGCAAGAAGCCGAAGAAGTCCGAATCAAACTTGCTCAGCTACAGACAGAACATTTAATTGCCCTAGAAG
ATGCTGTTGTTGTCAGCAAGGATTCCGAGGGCCATGTAAAACTCAATCAAGCGATTAATTTAACGGCAAC
TGGTGCCGTCAGCGGCGGTTTTTGGGGCACCCTTGTCGGCTTGATCTTCCTCAATCCCTTGGCGGGTGCG
GCGATCGGTGCAGCGGCTGGTGCACTCAGCGGTTCCTTGAGCGACATTGGCATCAACGATGACTTTCTGC
GCGAGGTCGGCGAAACCCTGCAGGTCGGATCAGCCGCCCTCTGCCTCCTCATCCGCGAAGCAACCCCCGA
TCGCATCCTGAAAGAGTTGCGAGTCTACGCCAAAGACGCCCGGATTCTACAAACGAACTTGAGCTTTGCC
GATGAAGAAAACCTCAAGGCAGCCCTAGAAAAAGCCAAAGCCGAAGCCCAAGCCCTGCGTCTCAATTAAT
CTCCAACGCTTCGATCGCTCCTGATTACTTGAGTTGATCAAGGCTCAGATCAAGAGCGATCGCTACTTCA
ATACAGCTTACTTTTGGCCGCTATCTCAACAGCAGTTCAATCCTAAGAAACTGCAGAAGCAGGGATTGAG
TAATTTGATGGTTGACTGCAGTCCTTATCAGTTGCTTCTCAACAATTATCCAACCGCAATTACGGACAGA
GCACTGGACTAGCACCACTGCTAAAACCGCAAAGCTCGGACAAATATAAAGACAACTTAAAGATTTTCTA
CGCCCTGCGACCTCACCAGAACAGAGCCACTATCATTTTTAAGAAAACATAAATTGATCCGCTGTAAGCC
GCTGCCAGCACAAAGCTTACCGCGTTTTTGCTAAAGCCTAGTCCGCTGGTTTGTCCTCCCGGAATGTTGC
CCTATGAAACCCCGCATCCTCGTGATCTAGCCCCTGGCGAAAGGGGGATGTGCTGCAAGGCGATTAAGTT
GGGTAACGCCAGGGTTTTCCCAGTCACGACGTT
